>Addgene plasmid #39415 | TAL2057 | depositor partial sequence | sequence record 49717 | TAL2057 sequence 1436 bps
GAACCTGACCCCAGACCAGGTAGTCGCAATCGCGTCACATGACGGGGGAAAGCAAGCCCTGGAAACCGTG
CAAAGGTTGTTGCCGGTCCTTTGTCAAGACCACGGCCTTACACCGGAGCAAGTCGTGGCCATTGCAAGCA
ACATCGGTGGCAAACAGGCTCTTGAGACGGTTCAGAGACTTCTCCCAGTTCTCTGTCAAGCCCACGGGCT
GACTCCCGATCAAGTTGTAGCGATTGCGTCGCATGACGGAGGGAAACAAGCATTGGAGACTGTCCAACGG
CTCCTTCCCGTGTTGTGTCAAGCCCACGGTTTGACGCCTGCACAAGTGGTCGCCATCGCCAACAACAACG
GCGGTAAGCAGGCGCTGGAAACAGTACAGCGCCTGCTGCCTGTACTGTGCCAGGATCATGGACTGACCCC
AGACCAGGTAGTCGCAATCGCGTCGAACATTGGGGGAAAGCAAGCCCTGGAAACCGTGCAAAGGTTGTTG
CCGGTCCTTTGTCAAGACCACGGCCTTACACCGGAGCAAGTCGTGGCCATTGCAAATAATAACGGTGGCA
AACAGGCTCTTGAGACGGTTCAGAGACTTCTCCCAGTTCTCTGTCAAGCCCACGGGCTGACTCCCGATCA
AGTTGTAGCGATTGCGAATAACAATGGAGGGAAACAAGCATTGGAGACTGTCCAACGGCTCCTTCCCGTG
TTGTGTCAAGCCCACGGTTTGACGCCTGCACAAGTGGTCGCCATCGCCAACAACAACGGCGGTAAGCAGG
CGCTGGAAACAGTACAGCGCCTGCTGCCTGTACTGTGCCAGGATCATGGACTGACCCCAGACCAGGTAGT
CGCAATCGCGTCAAACGGAGGGGGAAAGCAAGCCCTGGAAACCGTGCAAAGGTTGTTGCCGGTCCTTTGT
CAAGACCACGGCCTTACACCGGAGCAAGTCGTGGCCATTGCAAATAATAACGGTGGCAAACAGGCTCTTG
AGACGGTTCAGAGACTTCTCCCAGTTCTCTGTCAAGCCCACGGGCTGACTCCCGATCAAGTTGTAGCGAT
TGCGAATAACAATGGAGGGAAACAAGCATTGGAGACTGTCCAACGGCTCCTTCCCGTGTTGTGTCAAGCC
CACGGTTTGACGCCTGCACAAGTGGTCGCCATCGCCAACAACAACGGCGGTAAGCAGGCGCTGGAAACAG
TACAGCGCCTGCTGCCTGTACTGTGCCAGGATCATGGACTGACCCCAGACCAGGTAGTCGCAATCGCGTC
ACATGACGGGGGAAAGCAAGCCCTGGAAACCGTGCAAAGGTTGTTGCCGGTCCTTTGTCAAGACCACGGC
CTTACACCGGAGCAAGTCGTGGCCATTGCATCCCACGACGGTGGCAAACAGGCTCTTGAGACGGTTCAGA
GACTTCTCCCAGTTCTCTGTCAAGCCCACGGGCTGA
