>Addgene plasmid #39415 | TAL2057 | addgene partial sequence | sequence record 52613 | JDS-TALEN-F 5'-TAGGGGTCGGTAAACAGTGG-3'
TGTGGCGGGTGAGCTTAGGGGGCCTCCGCTCCAGCTCGACACCGGGCAGCTGCTGAAGATCGCGAAGAGA
GGGGGAGTAACAGCGGTAGAGGCAGTGCACGCCTGGCGCAATGCGCTCACCGGGGCCCCCTTGAACCTGA
CCCCAGACCAGGTAGTCGCAATCGCGTCACATGACGGGGGAAAGCAAGCCCTGGAAACCGTGCAAAGGTT
GTTGCCGGTCCTTTGTCAAGACCACGGCCTTACACCGGAGCAAGTCGTGGCCATTGCAAGCAACATCGGT
GGCAAACAGGCTCTTGAGACGGTTCAGAGACTTCTCCCAGTTCTCTGTCAAGCCCACGGGCTGACTCCCG
ATCAAGTTGTAGCGATTGCGTCGCATGACGGAGGGAAACAAGCATTGGAGACTGTCCAACGGCTCCTTCC
CGTGTTGTGTCAAGCCCACGGTTTGACGCCTGCACAAGTGGTCGCCATCGCCAACAACAACGGCGGTAAG
CAGGCGCTGGAAACAGTACAGCGCCTGCTGCCTGTACTGTGCCAGGATCATGGACTGACCCCAGACCAGG
TAGTCGCAATCGCGTCGAACATTGGGGGAAAGCAAGCCCTGGAAACCGTGCAAAGGTTGTTGCCGGTCCT
TTGTCAAGACCACGGCCTTACACCGGAGCAAGTCGTGGCCATTGCAAATAATAACGGTGGCAAACAGGCT
CTTGAGACGGTTCAGAGACTTCTCCCAGTTCTCTGTCAAGCCCACGGGCTGACTCCCGATCAAGTTGTAG
CGATTGCGAATAACAATGGAGGGAAACAAGCATTGGAGACTGTCCAACGGCTCCTTCCCGTGTTGTGTCA
AGCCCACGGTTTGACGCCTGCACAAGTGGTCGCCATCGCCAACAACAACGGCGGTAAGCAGGCGCTGGAA
ACAGTACAGCGCCTGCTGCCTGTACTGTGCCAGGATCATGGACTGACCCCAGACCAGGT
