[The description below was written by a language model from this plasmid's Addgene catalogue record.]
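Description:
TAL2057 is a mammalian expression plasmid encoding one half of a TALEN pair, the "right" monomer of the nuclease designated eGFP-TALEN-29. It is built on the JDS70 backbone, a TALEN expression vector of about 6.4 kb. A roughly 1.4 kb array of TAL effector repeats was inserted through BsmBI sites that were destroyed during cloning, as is typical of type IIS assembly schemes. The repeat array was produced by the FLASH assembly method, a high-throughput approach for building custom TALE repeat arrays. The plasmid is maintained in E. coli as a high-copy construct under ampicillin selection. The record does not include a feature map, so the replication origin and other backbone details are not stated.

Expression is driven by the CMV promoter for strong constitutive transcription in mammalian cells. The vector type also lists T7, which indicates a T7 promoter that could be used for in vitro transcription of the coding sequence. The backbone supplies an N-terminal 3X FLAG tag for detecting the protein and a C-terminal wild-type FokI nuclease domain. The inserted repeats therefore complete an open reading frame for a sequence-specific DNA-binding domain fused to FokI. Because FokI cleaves as a dimer, this construct is meant to be co-delivered with the matching left-half TALEN, so that the two monomers bind adjacent half-sites and make a double-strand break in the spacer between them. The name indicates that the target lies in an eGFP reporter gene, although the species field lists human. Such eGFP-directed TALENs are typically used to measure nuclease activity through loss of reporter fluorescence. The depositor notes that the repetitive array is prone to recombination and recommends checking the plasmid by diagnostic digest before use.
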