Addgene plasmid #39415: TAL2057
Depositing lab: Keith Joung. Depositing organization: Massachusetts General Hospital. Publication: FLASH assembly of TALENs for high-throughput genome editing. Reyon D, Tsai SQ, Khayter C, Foden JA, Sander JD, Joung JK. Nat Biotechnol. 2012 Apr 8. doi: 10.1038/nbt.2170. PubMed 22484455.
Backbone
  Vector backbone: JDS70
  Backbone manufacturer: Joung lab (Addgene Plasmid # 32285)
  Backbone size w/o insert (bp): 6447
  Vector type: Mammalian Expression ; T7
Growth in bacteria
  Bacterial resistance: Ampicillin, 100 μg/mL
  Growth temperature: 37°C
  Growth strain: XL1 Blue
  Copy number: High Copy
Gene/Insert
  Gene/Insert name: eGFP-TALEN-29-Right
  Species: H. sapiens (human)
  Insert size (bp): 1436
  Promoter: CMV
  Tag / fusion protein: 3X Flag (N terminal on backbone); WT FOKI (C terminal on backbone)
  Cloning method: Restriction Enzyme; 5′ cloning site BsmBI (destroyed during cloning); 3′ cloning site BsmBI (destroyed during cloning)
  Sequencing primers: 5′ CMV-F
Terms and licenses: Academic/Nonprofit Terms; Industry Terms: Not Available to Industry
Depositor comments: Target binding site: TCACGAGGGTGGGCCA To reduce the chance of recombination in this plasmid, do not grow in liquid culture for more than 12-14 hours. It is strongly recommended that users perform a diagnostic digest to verify this plasmid prior to use. For example, a double digest of the plasmid with BamHI and KpnI should result in two bands at 2.1kb and 5.8kb
How to cite: TAL2057 was a gift from Keith Joung (Addgene plasmid # 39415 ; http://n2t.net/addgene:39415 ; RRID:Addgene_39415)
